>Addgene plasmid #27091 | pAB07 (CK2beta) | depositor partial sequence | sequence record 38101 | CK2beta
CCAGTGTGGTGGAATTCTGCAGATATCCAGCACAGTGGCGGCCGCTCTAGAACTAGTGGATCCACCATGG
CGTCTATGGAACAAAAGCTGATTAGCGAAGAGGACCTGAACAACGGGAATTCTCGAGCAGCCGCTGACGT
GAAGATGAGCAGCTCAGAGGAGGTGTCCTGGATTTCCTGGTTCTGTGGGCTCCGTGGCAATGAATTCTTC
TGTGAAGTGGATGAAGACTACATCCAGGACAAATTTAATCTTACTGGACTCAATGAGCAGGTCCCTCACT
ATCGACAAGCTCTAGACATGATCTTGGACCTGGAGCCTGATGAAGAACTGGAAGACAACCCCAACCAGAG
TGACCTGATTGAGCAGGCAGCCGAGATGCTTTATGGATTGATCCACGCCCGCTACATCCTTACCAACCGT
GGCATCGCCCAGATGTTGGAAAAGTACCAGCAAGGAGACTTTGGTTACTGTCCTCGTGTGTACTGTGAGA
ACCAGCCAATGCTTCCCATTGGCCTTTCAGACATCCCAGGTGAAGCCATGGTGAAGCTCTACTGCCCCAA
GTGCATGGATGTGTACACACCCAAGTCATCAAGACACCATCACACGGATGGCGCCTACTTCGGCACTGGT
TTCCCTCACATGCTCTTCATGGTGCATCCCGAGTACCGGCCCAAGAGACCTGCCAACCAGTTTGTGCCCA
GGCTCTACGGTTTCAAGATCCATCCGATGGCCTACCAGCTGCAGCTCCAAGCCGCCAGCAACTTCAAGAG
CCCAGTCAAGACGATTCGCTGATTCCCTCGAGGGGGGGCCCGTTTTAAACCC
