>Addgene plasmid #27091 | pAB07 (CK2beta) | addgene partial sequence | sequence record 38481 | CMV-F 5'-CGCAAATGGGCGGTAGGCGTG-3'
GAGCTCTCTGGCTACTAGAGAACCCACTGCTTACTGGCTTATCGAAATTAATACGACTCACTATAGGGAG
ACCCAAGCTGGCTAGCGTTTAAACTTAAGCTTGGTACCGAGCTCGGATCCACTAGTCCAGTGTGGTGGAA
TTCTGCAGATATCCAGCACAGTGGCGGCCGCTCTAGAACTAGTGGATCCACCATGGCGTCTATGGAACAA
AAGCTGATTAGCGAAGAGGACCTGAACAACGGGAATTCTCGAGCAGCCGCTGACGTGAAGATGAGCAGCT
CAGAGGAGGTGTCCTGGATTTCCTGGTTCTGTGGGCTCCGTGGCAATGAATTCTTCTGTGAAGTGGATGA
AGACTACATCCAGGACAAATTTAATCTTACTGGACTCAATGAGCAGGTCCCTCACTATCGACAAGCTCTA
GACATGATCTTGGACCTGGAGCCTGATGAAGAACTGGAAGACAACCCCAACCAGAGTGACCTGATTGAGC
AGGCAGCCGAGATGCTTTATGGATTGATCCACGCCCGCTACATCCTTACCAACCGTGGCATCGCCCAGAT
GTTGGAAAAGTACCAGCAAGGAGACTTTGGTTACTGTCCTCGTGTGTACTGTGAGAACCAGCCAATGCTT
CCCATTGGCCTTTCAGACATCCCAGGTGAAGCCATGGTGAAGCTCTACTGCCCCAAGTGCATGGATGTGT
ACACACCCAAGTCATCAAGACACCATCACACGGATGGCGCCTACTTCGGCACTGGTTTCCCTCACATGCT
CTTCATGGTGCATCCCGAGTACCGGCCCAAGAGACCTGCCAACCAGTTTGTGCCCAGGCTCTACGGTTTC
AAGATCCATCCGATGGCCTACCAGCTGCAGCTCC
