[The description below was written by a language model from this plasmid's Addgene catalogue record.]
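Description:
pAB07 (CK2beta) is a mammalian expression plasmid built on the commercial pcDNA3.1+ backbone (about 5.4 kb without insert). It carries the human CSNK2B coding sequence, which encodes the regulatory beta subunit of protein kinase CK2 (casein kinase II). The insert was placed between the NotI and ApaI sites of the polylinker by restriction cloning, and the record does not say whether those sites survived. A Myc epitope is fused to the N-terminus of the protein, so the exogenous subunit can be detected or immunoprecipitated with anti-Myc antibodies and distinguished from endogenous CK2beta. The insert size is not recorded, and no feature table accompanies the entry. The listed sequencing primers, CMV forward and BGH reverse, fit the standard pcDNA3.1+ layout, in which the CMV immediate-early promoter drives strong constitutive transcription and the bovine growth hormone polyadenylation signal terminates it.

In bacteria the plasmid is maintained at high copy number under ampicillin selection. In mammalian cells, the backbone's neomycin resistance marker allows G418 selection of stable transfectants, and the plasmid can also be used for transient transfection. The associated publication describes strategies for identifying CK2 substrates and manipulating CK2 activity in mammalian cells. In that context the construct is suited to overexpressing tagged CK2beta, for example alongside catalytic subunits, to alter holoenzyme composition or follow the regulatory subunit and its binding partners.
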