Addgene plasmid #27091: pAB07 (CK2beta)
Depositing lab: David Litchfield. Depositing organization: University of Western Ontario. Publication: Protein kinase CK2 is a constitutively active enzyme that promotes cell survival: strategies to identify CK2 substrates and manipulate its activity in mammalian cells. Turowec JP, Duncan JS, French AC, Gyenis L, St Denis NA, Vilk G, Litchfield DW.. Methods Enzymol. 2010;484:471-93. 10.1016/B978-0-12-381298-8.00023-X PubMed 21036246.
Backbone
  Vector backbone: pcDNA3.1+
  Backbone manufacturer: Invitrogen
  Backbone size w/o insert (bp): 5428
  Vector type: Mammalian Expression
  Selectable markers: Neomycin (select with G418)
Growth in bacteria
  Bacterial resistance: Ampicillin, 100 μg/mL
  Growth temperature: 37°C
  Growth strain: DH5alpha
  Copy number: High Copy
Gene/Insert
  Gene/Insert name: CK2beta (alt names: CK2β; Casein Kinase II beta)
  Species: H. sapiens (human)
  Entrez Gene: CSNK2B (a.k.a. CK2B, CK2N, CSK2B, Ckb1, Ckb2, G5A, POBINDS)
  Tag / fusion protein: Myc (N terminal on insert)
  Cloning method: Restriction Enzyme; 5′ cloning site NotI (unknown if destroyed); 3′ cloning site ApaI (unknown if destroyed)
  Sequencing primers: 5′ CMV-F; 3′ BGH-rev
Terms and licenses: Academic/Nonprofit Terms; Industry Terms: Not Available to Industry
How to cite: pAB07 (CK2beta) was a gift from David Litchfield (Addgene plasmid # 27091 ; http://n2t.net/addgene:27091 ; RRID:Addgene_27091)
